Addgene plasmid #202152: pL0_DE-Per_sig_pep
Purpose: Level 0 plasmid containing a peroxisome signal peptide sequence with DE overhangs used to build level 1 constructs.
Depositing lab: Christopher Dupont. Depositing organization: J. Craig Venter Institute (JCVI). Publication: Universal loop assembly: open, efficient and cross-kingdom DNA fabrication. Pollak B, Matute T, Nunez I, Cerda A, Lopez C, Vargas V, Kan A, Bielinski V, von Dassow P, Dupont CL, Federici F. Synth Biol (Oxf). 2020;5(1):ysaa001. doi: 10.1093/synbio/ysaa001. Epub 2020 Feb 5. PubMed 32161816.
Backbone
  Vector backbone: pL0R
  Vector type: Synthetic Biology
Growth in bacteria
  Bacterial resistance: Spectinomycin, 50 μg/mL
  Growth temperature: 37°C
  Growth strain: DH5alpha
  Copy number: High Copy
Gene/Insert
  Gene/Insert name: Peroxisome signal peptide
  Species: Synthetic
  Insert size (bp): 26
  Mutation: None
  Cloning method: Gibson Cloning
How to cite: pL0_DE-Per_sig_pep was a gift from Christopher Dupont (Addgene plasmid # 202152 ; http://n2t.net/addgene:202152 ; RRID:Addgene_202152)
