[The description below was written by a language model from this plasmid's Addgene catalogue record and pLannotate feature annotations shown in this document.]
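Description:
pL0_DE-Per_sig_pep is a level 0 part plasmid from the Universal Loop assembly system, a hierarchical cloning framework for building genetic constructs across different host kingdoms. It is built on the pL0R backbone, classed as a synthetic biology vector, and is about 2.1 kb in total. It is maintained in E. coli from a high-copy ColE1/pUC-type origin of replication. Selection is with spectinomycin, and the annotated aadA gene, which encodes an aminoglycoside adenylyltransferase conferring spectinomycin and streptomycin resistance, matches this; its coding sequence spans the numbering origin of the circular record.

The payload is a very short synthetic insert of 26 bp encoding a peroxisome signal peptide. It was introduced by Gibson cloning and is flanked by the "D" and "E" overhang positions of the assembly syntax. In this kind of scheme, defined overhangs set the position each part takes when level 0 modules are combined into a level 1 transcription unit. This part is therefore meant to be slotted into that position to add a peroxisome-targeting sequence to a protein of interest. The plasmid carries no promoter, coding sequence or terminator for expression in a target organism, since those come from other level 0 parts.

The automated feature table does not annotate the insert itself, probably because it is so short. It lists only a fragment of the pUC18/19 multiple cloning site and a short match to the Tn5 transposase gene. That match is a partial fragment lying just upstream of aadA, and is likely residual backbone sequence rather than a functional element. The record does not specify the intended destination organism for the assembled constructs.
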