Features (pLannotate 1.2.2; 4 found; start..end, strand, type, name):
    272..860     +  rep_origin     ori: high-copy-number ColE1/pMB1/pBR322/pUC origin of replication
   1284..1316    +  misc_feature   MCS (fragment): pUC18/19 multiple cloning site
   1317..1433    +  CDS            tnpA (fragment): TN5P_ECOLX - Also known as tnp. Experimental evidence at protein level: Swiss-Prot protein existence level 1. Mediates transposition of transposon Tn5 by a 'cut and paste' mechanism. First, the monomeric transposase binds the 19 bp inverted DNA repeats flanking the transposon. Then, dimerization of the DNA- bound transposase creates a synaptic DNA complex. After nicking of the first DNA strand, excision of the transposon proceeds through a series of intermediates. The transposase then mediates the insertion of the transposon at a new site by strand transfer. The activity of the wild- type tran
   1465..178     +  CDS            aadA (across the origin): S3AD_ECOLX - Experimental evidence at protein level: Swiss-Prot protein existence level 1. Mediates bacterial resistance to the antibiotics streptomycin and spectinomycin. From Escherichia coli.
>Addgene plasmid #202152 | pL0_DE-Per_sig_pep | addgene full sequence | sequence record 410912 | Addgene NGS Result
GAAGGATGTCGCTGCCGACTGGGCAATGGAGCGCCTGCCGGCCCAGTATCAGCCCGTCATACTTGAAGCT
AGACAGGCTTATCTTGGACAAGAAGAAGATCGCTTGGCCTCGCGCGCAGATCAGTTGGAAGAATTTGTCC
ACTACGTGAAAGGCGAGATCACCAAGGTAGTCGGCAAATAATAATCACCTAGAATGCATGACCAAAATCC
CTTAACGTGAGTTTTCGTTCCACTGAGCGTCAGACCCCGTAGAAAAGATCAAAGGATCTTCTTGAGATCC
TTTTTTTCTGCGCGTAATCTGCTGCTTGCAAACAAAAAAACCACCGCTACCAGCGGTGGTTTGTTTGCCG
GATCAAGAGCTACCAACTCTTTTTCCGAAGGTAACTGGCTTCAGCAGAGCGCAGATACCAAATACTGTTC
TTCTAGTGTAGCCGTAGTTAGGCCACCACTTCAAGAACTCTGTAGCACCGCCTACATACCTCGCTCTGCT
AATCCTGTTACCAGTGGCTGCTGCCAGTGGCGATAAGTCGTGTCTTACCGGGTTGGACTCAAGACGATAG
TTACCGGATAAGGCGCAGCGGTCGGGCTGAACGGGGGGTTCGTGCACACAGCCCAGCTTGGAGCGAACGA
CCTACACCGAACTGAGATACCTACAGCGTGAGCTATGAGAAAGCGCCACGCTTCCCGAAGGGAGAAAGGC
GGACAGGTATCCGGTAAGCGGCAGGGTCGGAACAGGAGAGCGCACGAGGGAGCTTCCAGGGGGAAACGCC
TGGTATCTTTATAGTCCTGTCGGGTTTCGCCACCTCTGACTTGAGCGTCGATTTTTGTGATGCTCGTCAG
GGGGGCGGAGCCTATGGAAAAACGCCAGCAACGCGGCCTTTTTACGGTTCCTGGCCTTTTGCTGGCCTTT
TGCTCACATGTTCTTTCCTGCGTTATCCCCTGATTCTGTGGGTGGAAGGGCTCGGAGTTGTGGTAATCTA
TGTATCCTGGGGTGGTCTCGAAGCCTATCATTAGAGCTTGCTACCTGGAGACCTGAGACGAGACAGCCTG
AGAATGGATGCGAGTAATGAGCTCGGCACAAAATCACCACTCGATACAGGCAGCCCATCAGTCCGGGACG
GCGTCAGCGGGAGAGCCGTTGTAAGGCGGCAGACTTTGCTCATGTTACCGATGCTATTCGGAAGAACGGC
AACTAAGCTGCCGGGTTTGAAACACGGATGATCTCGCGGAGGGTAGCATGTTGATTGTAACGATGACAGA
GCGTTGCTGCCTGTGATCACCGCTCCTCTAGAGTCGACTTGCAGGCATGCAAGCTTAGCAAGCGAACCGG
AATTGCCAGCTGGGGCGCCCTCTGGTAAGGTTGGGAAGCCCTGCAAAGTAAACTGGATGGCTTTCTTGCC
GCCAAGGATCTGATGGCGCAGGGGATCAATATCTGATCAAGAGACAGGATGAGGATCGTTTCGCATGAGG
GAAGCGGTGATCGCCGAAGTATCGACTCAACTATCAGAGGTAGTTGGCGTCATCGAGCGCCATCTCGAAC
CGACGTTGCTGGCCGTACATTTGTACGGCTCCGCAGTGGATGGCGGCCTGAAGCCACACAGTGATATTGA
TTTGCTGGTTACGGTGACCGTAAGGCTTGATGAAACAACGCGGCGAGCTTTGATCAACGACCTTTTGGAA
ACTTCGGCTTCCCCTGGAGAGAGTGAGATTCTCCGCGCTGTAGAAGTCACCATTGTTGTGCACGACGACA
TCATTCCGTGGCGTTATCCAGCTAAGCGCGAACTGCAATTTGGAGAATGGCAGCGCAATGACATTCTTGC
TGGTATCTTCGAGCCAGCCACGATCGACATTGATCTGGCTATCTTGCTGACAAAAGCAAGAGAACATAGC
GTTGCCTTGGTAGGTCCAGCGGCGGAGGAACTCTTTGATCCGGTTCCTGAACAGGATCTATTTGAGGCGC
TAAATGAAACCTTAACGCTATGGAACTCGCCGCCCGACTGGGCTGGCGATGAGCGAAATGTAGTGCTTAC
GTTGTCCCGCATTTGGTACAGCGCAGTAACCGGCAAAATCGCGCC
